Addgene plasmid #86687: pHAGE2 Lnp-mCherry
Purpose: Lentivirus to stably express fluorescent human protein in mammalian cells
Depositing lab: Tom Rapoport. Depositing organization: Harvard Medical School. Publication: Cooperation of the ER-shaping proteins atlastin, lunapark, and reticulons to generate a tubular membrane network. Wang S, Tukachinsky H, Romano FB, Rapoport TA. Elife. 2016 Sep 13;5. pii: e18605. doi: 10.7554/eLife.18605. PubMed 27619977.
Backbone
  Vector backbone: pHAGE2 GFP N-terminal
  Backbone size w/o insert (bp): 7700
  Total vector size (bp): 9816
  Vector type: Mammalian Expression, Lentiviral
  Selectable markers: Blasticidin
Growth in bacteria
  Bacterial resistance: Ampicillin, 100 μg/mL
  Growth temperature: 37°C
  Growth strain: NEB Stable
  Copy number: High Copy
Gene/Insert
  Gene/Insert name: LNPK
  Species: H. sapiens (human)
  Insert size (bp): 2076
  Entrez Gene: LNPK (a.k.a. KIAA1715, LNP, LNP1, NEDEHCC, Ul, ulnaless)
  Promoter: CMV
  Tag / fusion protein: mCherry (C terminal on insert)
  Cloning method: Restriction Enzyme; 5′ cloning site PacI (not destroyed); 3′ cloning site NotI (not destroyed)
  Sequencing primers: 5′ GGTCTATATAAGCAGAGCTCG; 3′ CATATAGACAAACGCACACC
Resource information
  A portion of this plasmid was derived from a plasmid made by: Yoko Shibata
Terms and licenses: Academic/Nonprofit Terms; Industry Terms: Not Available to Industry
How to cite: pHAGE2 Lnp-mCherry was a gift from Tom Rapoport (Addgene plasmid # 86687 ; http://n2t.net/addgene:86687 ; RRID:Addgene_86687)
