[The description below was written by a language model from this plasmid's Addgene catalogue record and the feature table of its GenBank file.]
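Description:
pHAGE2 Lnp-mCherry is an HIV-1-based lentiviral transfer plasmid of about 9.8 kb, built on the pHAGE2 backbone, for stable expression of a fluorescently tagged human protein in mammalian cells. It is maintained in E. coli through a high-copy ColE1/pUC-type origin and an ampicillin resistance gene (bla), and the record lists a recombination-limiting strain as host, as is usual for plasmids carrying repeated LTR sequences. The viral portion includes a full-length LTR followed by the Psi packaging signal, the Rev response element and the cPPT/CTS, with a truncated LTR closing the cassette. The automated annotation labels these LTRs "3'" and "5'" in a way that does not match their positions in the provirus. These elements allow the genomic RNA to be packaged, exported from the nucleus, reverse transcribed and integrated when helper functions are supplied in trans.

The payload is human LNPK (lunapark, an endoplasmic reticulum-shaping membrane protein) fused at its C terminus to mammalian codon-optimised mCherry and driven by the CMV enhancer and promoter. The insert was cloned between PacI and NotI sites. The feature table annotates mCherry but not the LNPK coding region itself, which presumably occupies the unannotated stretch upstream of mCherry. Downstream, an EMCV IRES directs translation of blasticidin S deaminase, so transduced cells can be selected with blasticidin. A WPRE enhances transcript expression. The annotation also shows an SV40 poly(A) signal between mCherry and the IRES, and a T2A peptide and SV40 NLS after the blasticidin gene. The record does not explain the role of these. The construct was deposited with a study of how atlastin, lunapark and reticulons cooperate to form the tubular ER network, and it is suited to live imaging of lunapark localisation.
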