LOCUS       Exported 9815 bp ds-DNA circular SYN 12-MAY-2021
DEFINITION  Lentivirus to stably express fluorescent human protein in mammalian
            cells.
ACCESSION   .
VERSION     .
KEYWORDS    pHAGE2 Lnp-mCherry
SOURCE      synthetic DNA construct
  ORGANISM  synthetic DNA construct
REFERENCE   1 (bases 1 to 9815)
  AUTHORS   Wang S, Tukachinsky H, Romano FB, Rapoport TA
  TITLE     Cooperation of the ER-shaping proteins atlastin, lunapark, and
            reticulons to generate a tubular membrane network.
  JOURNAL   Elife. 2016 Sep 13;5. pii: e18605. doi: 10.7554/eLife.18605.
  PUBMED    27619977
REFERENCE   2 (bases 1 to 9815)
  AUTHORS   .
  TITLE     Direct Submission
  JOURNAL   Exported May 12, 2021 from SnapGene Server 1.1.58
            http://www.snapgene.com
FEATURES             Location/Qualifiers
     source          1..9815
                     /organism="synthetic DNA construct"
                     /mol_type="other DNA"
     CDS             1369..2076
                     /codon_start=1
                     /product="monomeric derivative of DsRed fluorescent protein
                     (Shaner et al., 2004)"
                     /label=mCherry
                     /note="mammalian codon-optimized"
                     /translation="MVSKGEEDNMAIIKEFMRFKVHMEGSVNGHEFEIEGEGEGRPYEG
                     TQTAKLKVTKGGPLPFAWDILSPQFMYGSKAYVKHPADIPDYLKLSFPEGFKWERVMNF
                     EDGGVVTVTQDSSLQDGEFIYKVKLRGTNFPSDGPVMQKKTMGWEASSERMYPEDGALK
                     GEIKQRLKLKDGGHYDAEVKTTYKAKKPVQLPGAYNVNIKLDITSHNEDYTIVEQYERA
                     EGRHSTGGMDELYK"
     primer_bind     complement(1514..1532)
                     /label=mCherry-R
                     /note="mCherry, reverse primer"
     primer_bind     1782..1801
                     /label=mCherry-F
                     /note="mCherry, forward primer"
     primer_bind     complement(2091..2110)
                     /label=T7
                     /note="T7 promoter, forward primer"
     promoter        complement(2092..2110)
                     /label=T7 promoter
                     /note="promoter for bacteriophage T7 RNA polymerase"
     polyA_signal    2115..2249
                     /label=SV40 poly(A) signal
                     /note="SV40 polyadenylation signal"
     primer_bind     2193..2212
                     /label=SV40pA-R
                     /note="SV40 polyA, reverse primer"
     misc_feature    2341..2926
                     /label=IRES2
                     /note="internal ribosome entry site (IRES) of the
                     encephalomyocarditis virus (EMCV)"
     primer_bind     complement(2507..2524)
                     /label=IRES reverse
                     /note="IRES internal ribosome entry site, reverse primer.
                     Also called pCDH-rev"
     primer_bind     2734..2753
                     /label=IRES-F
                     /note="IRES internal ribosome entry site, forward primer"
     CDS             2927..3322
                     /codon_start=1
                     /gene="Aspergillus terreus BSD"
                     /product="blasticidin S deaminase"
                     /label=BSD
                     /note="confers resistance to blasticidin"
                     /translation="MAKPLSQEESTLIERATATINSIPISEDYSVASAALSSDGRIFTG
                     VNVYHFTGGPCAELVVLGTAAAAAAGNLTCIVAIGNENRGILSPCGRCRQVLLDLHPGI
                     KAIVKDSDGQPTAVGIRELLPSGYVWEG"
     CDS             3332..3385
                     /codon_start=1
                     /product="2A peptide from Thosea asigna virus capsid
                     protein"
                     /label=T2A
                     /note="Eukaryotic ribosomes fail to insert a peptide bond
                     between the Gly and Pro residues, yielding separate
                     polypeptides."
                     /translation="EGRGSLLTCGDVEENPGP"
     CDS             3389..3409
                     /codon_start=1
                     /product="nuclear localization signal of SV40 (simian virus
                     40) large T antigen"
                     /label=SV40 NLS
                     /translation="PKKKRKV"
     misc_feature    3435..4023
                     /label=WPRE
                     /note="woodchuck hepatitis virus posttranscriptional
                     regulatory element"
     primer_bind     complement(3488..3508)
                     /label=WPRE-R
                     /note="WPRE, reverse primer"
     CDS             complement(3906..3917)
                     /codon_start=1
                     /product="Factor Xa recognition and cleavage site"
                     /label=Factor Xa site
                     /translation="IEGR"
     LTR             4171..4351
                     /label=5' LTR (truncated)
                     /note="truncated 5' long terminal repeat (LTR) from HIV-1"
     primer_bind     complement(4398..4416)
                     /label=pBRforEco
                     /note="pBR322 vectors, upsteam of EcoRI site, forward
                     primer"
     promoter        4484..4588
                     /gene="bla"
                     /label=AmpR promoter
     CDS             4589..5449
                     /codon_start=1
                     /gene="bla"
                     /product="beta-lactamase"
                     /label=AmpR
                     /note="confers resistance to ampicillin, carbenicillin, and
                     related antibiotics"
                     /translation="MSIQHFRVALIPFFAAFCLPVFAHPETLVKVKDAEDQLGARVGYI
                     ELDLNSGKILESFRPEERFPMMSTFKVLLCGAVLSRVDAGQEQLGRRIHYSQNDLVEYS
                     PVTEKHLTDGMTVRELCSAAITMSDNTAANLLLTTIGGPKELTAFLHNMGDHVTRLDRW
                     EPELNEAIPNDERDTTMPVAMATTLRKLLTGELLTLASRQQLIDWMEADKVAGPLLRSA
                     LPAGWFIADKSGAGERGSRGIIAALGPDGKPSRIVVIYTTGSQATMDERNRQIAEIGAS
                     LIKHW"
     primer_bind     complement(4807..4826)
                     /label=Amp-R
                     /note="Ampicillin resistance gene, reverse primer"
     rep_origin      5620..6208
                     /direction=RIGHT
                     /label=ori
                     /note="high-copy-number ColE1/pMB1/pBR322/pUC origin of
                     replication"
     primer_bind     6109..6128
                     /label=pBR322ori-F
                     /note="pBR322 origin, forward primer"
     primer_bind     6362..6379
                     /label=L4440
                     /note="L4440 vector, forward primer"
     primer_bind     6471..6490
                     /label=SV40pro-F
                     /note="SV40 promoter/origin, forward primer"
     protein_bind    6619..6640
                     /label=CAP binding site
                     /bound_moiety="E. coli catabolite activator protein"
                     /note="CAP binding activates transcription in the presence
                     of cAMP."
     promoter        6655..6685
                     /label=lac promoter
                     /note="promoter for the E. coli lac operon"
     protein_bind    6693..6709
                     /label=lac operator
                     /bound_moiety="lac repressor encoded by lacI"
                     /note="The lac repressor binds to the lac operator to
                     inhibit transcription in E. coli. This inhibition can be
                     relieved by adding lactose or
                     isopropyl-beta-D-thiogalactopyranoside (IPTG)."
     primer_bind     6698..6720
                     /label=M13/pUC Reverse
                     /note="In lacZ gene"
     primer_bind     6717..6733
                     /label=M13 rev
                     /note="common sequencing primer, one of multiple similar
                     variants"
     primer_bind     6717..6733
                     /label=M13 Reverse
                     /note="In lacZ gene. Also called M13-rev"
     LTR             6994..7627
                     /label=3' LTR
                     /note="3' long terminal repeat (LTR) from HIV-1"
     misc_feature    7674..7799
                     /label=HIV-1 Psi
                     /note="packaging signal of human immunodeficiency virus
                     type 1"
     misc_feature    8296..8529
                     /label=RRE
                     /note="The Rev response element (RRE) of HIV-1 allows for
                     Rev-dependent mRNA export from the nucleus to the
                     cytoplasm."
     CDS             8714..8758
                     /codon_start=1
                     /product="antigenic peptide corresponding to amino acids
                     655 to 669 of the HIV envelope protein gp41 (Lutje Hulsik
                     et al., 2013)"
                     /label=gp41 peptide
                     /note="recognized by the 2H10 single-chain llama nanobody"
                     /translation="KNEQELLELDKWASL"
     misc_feature    9054..9171
                     /label=cPPT/CTS
                     /note="central polypurine tract and central termination
                     sequence of HIV-1"
     enhancer        9223..9526
                     /label=CMV enhancer
                     /note="human cytomegalovirus immediate early enhancer"
     promoter        9527..9730
                     /label=CMV promoter
                     /note="human cytomegalovirus (CMV) immediate early
                     promoter"
     primer_bind     9681..9701
                     /label=CMV-F
                     /note="Human CMV immediate early promoter, forward primer"
     primer_bind     9727..9751
                     /label=LNCX
                     /note="Human CMV promoter, forward primer"
ORIGIN
        1 atgggtggat tattttctcg atggaggaca aaaccttcaa ctgtagaagt tctagaaagt
       61 atagataagg aaattcaagc attggaagaa tttagggaaa aaaatcagag attacaaaaa
      121 ttatgggttg gaagattaat tctgtattcc tcagttctct atctgtttac atgcttaatt
      181 gtatatttgt ggtatcttcc tgatgaattt acagcaagac ttgccatgac actcccattt
      241 tttgcttttc cattgatcat ctggagcata agaacagtaa ttattttctt cttttccaag
      301 agaacagaaa gaaataatga agcattggat gatttaaaat cccagaggaa aaaaatactt
      361 gaagaagtca tggaaaaaga aacttacaag acggctaaat taattcttga aaggtttgat
      421 ccggactcaa agaaagcaaa ggagtgtgag ccgccatctg ctggagcagc tgtaactgca
      481 agacctggac aagagattcg tcagcgaact gcagctcaaa gaaacctttc tccaacacca
      541 gcaagcccta accagggccc tcctccacaa gttccagtat ctcctggacc accaaaggac
      601 agttctgccc ctggtggacc cccagaaagg actgttactc cagccctatc atcaaatgtg
      661 ttaccaagac atcttggatc ccctgctact tcagtgcctg gaatgggtct tcatcctcca
      721 ggtccacctt tagcaagacc tattctcccc cgagaacgag gtgctttgga tagaattgtt
      781 gaatatttgg ttggtgatgg tccacaaaac aggtatgcac ttatatgtca gcagtgtttt
      841 tctcataatg gcatggcttt gaaggaagaa tttgaataca ttgcttttcg atgtgcctac
      901 tgttttttct tgaaccctgc aagaaaaacc agacctcagg ctccaagact tcctgagttt
      961 agttttgaga agaggcaggt ggtggaaggt tcaagttcag ttggtccctt gccatcagga
     1021 agtgtgcttt catcagacaa ccagtttaat gaagaatctt tagaacacga tgttcttgat
     1081 gataatacag agcagacaga tgacaaaata ccagctacag aacagacaaa ccaagtgatt
     1141 gaaaaagcat ctgactcaga ggaaccagag gagaaacaag agactgagaa tgaggaagcc
     1201 tcagtgattg aaaccaactc cacagttcct ggagctgatt ctattcctga tcctgaacta
     1261 agtggagaat ctttgacggc agaggctagt ggtggaggct ctgggggagg tacaggaggt
     1321 ggctcaggtg ggggcactgg tggaggcagt ggaggtggca gatccaccat ggtgagcaag
     1381 ggcgaggagg ataacatggc catcatcaag gagttcatgc gcttcaaggt gcacatggag
     1441 ggctccgtga acggccacga gttcgagatc gagggcgagg gcgagggccg cccctacgag
     1501 ggcacccaga ccgccaagct gaaggtgacc aagggtggcc ccctgccctt cgcctgggac
     1561 atcctgtccc ctcagttcat gtacggctcc aaggcctacg tgaagcaccc cgccgacatc
     1621 cccgactact tgaagctgtc cttccccgag ggcttcaagt gggagcgcgt gatgaacttc
     1681 gaggacggcg gcgtggtgac cgtgacccag gactcctccc tgcaggacgg cgagttcatc
     1741 tacaaggtga agctgcgcgg caccaacttc ccctccgacg gccccgtaat gcagaagaag
     1801 accatgggct gggaggcctc ctccgagcgg atgtaccccg aggacggcgc cctgaagggc
     1861 gagatcaagc agaggctgaa gctgaaggac ggcggccact acgacgctga ggtcaagacc
     1921 acctacaagg ccaagaagcc cgtgcagctg cccggcgcct acaacgtcaa catcaagttg
     1981 gacatcacct cccacaacga ggactacacc atcgtggaac agtacgaacg cgccgagggc
     2041 cgccactcca ccggcggcat ggacgagctg tacaagtcta gattctgcag ccctatagtg
     2101 agtcgtatta cgtagatcca gacatgataa gatacattga tgagtttgga caaaccacaa
     2161 ctagaatgca gtgaaaaaaa tgctttattt gtgaaatttg tgatgctatt gctttatttg
     2221 taaccattat aagctgcaat aaacaagtta acaacaacaa ttgcattcat tttatgtttc
     2281 aggttcaggg ggaggtgtgg gaggtttttt aattcgcggc cgctaagtaa gtaagatccg
     2341 cccctctccc tccccccccc taacgttact ggccgaagcc gcttggaata aggccggtgt
     2401 gcgtttgtct atatgttatt ttccaccata ttgccgtctt ttggcaatgt gagggcccgg
     2461 aaacctggcc ctgtcttctt gacgagcatt cctaggggtc tttcccctct cgccaaagga
     2521 atgcaaggtc tgttgaatgt cgtgaaggaa gcagttcctc tggaagcttc ttgaagacaa
     2581 acaacgtctg tagcgaccct ttgcaggcag cggaaccccc cacctggcga caggtgcctc
     2641 tgcggccaaa agccacgtgt ataagataca cctgcaaagg cggcacaacc ccagtgccac
     2701 gttgtgagtt ggatagttgt ggaaagagtc aaatggctct cctcaagcgt attcaacaag
     2761 gggctgaagg atgcccagaa ggtaccccat tgtatgggat ctgatctggg gcctcggtac
     2821 acatgcttta catgtgttta gtcgaggtta aaaaaacgtc taggcccccc gaaccacggg
     2881 gacgtggttt tcctttgaaa aacacgatga taatatggcc acaaccatgg ccaagccttt
     2941 gtctcaagaa gaatccaccc tcattgaaag agcaacggct acaatcaaca gcatccccat
     3001 ctctgaagac tacagcgtcg ccagcgcagc tctctctagc gacggccgca tcttcactgg
     3061 tgtcaatgta tatcatttta ctgggggacc ttgtgcagaa ctcgtggtgc tgggcactgc
     3121 tgctgctgcg gcagctggca acctgacttg tatcgtcgcg atcggaaatg agaacagggg
     3181 catcttgagc ccctgcggac ggtgccgaca ggtgcttctc gatctgcatc ctgggatcaa
     3241 agccatagtg aaggacagtg atggacagcc gacggcagtt gggattcgtg aattgctgcc
     3301 ctctggttat gtgtgggagg gcggtagtgg cgagggcaga ggaagtcttc taacatgcgg
     3361 tgacgtggag gagaatcccg gccctgctcc aaagaagaag cgtaaggtaa atcgatcgct
     3421 agtcgagaga tcctaatcaa cctctggatt acaaaatttg tgaaagattg actggtattc
     3481 ttaactatgt tgctcctttt acgctatgtg gatacgctgc tttaatgcct ttgtatcatg
     3541 ctattgcttc ccgtatggct ttcattttct cctccttgta taaatcctgg ttgctgtctc
     3601 tttatgagga gttgtggccc gttgtcaggc aacgtggcgt ggtgtgcact gtgtttgctg
     3661 acgcaacccc cactggttgg ggcattgcca ccacctgtca gctcctttcc gggactttcg
     3721 ctttccccct ccctattgcc acggcggaac tcatcgccgc ctgccttgcc cgctgctgga
     3781 caggggctcg gctgttgggc actgacaatt ccgtggtgtt gtcggggaaa tcatcgtcct
     3841 ttccttggct gctcgcctgt gttgccacct ggattctgcg cgggacgtcc ttctgctacg
     3901 tcccttcggc cctcaatcca gcggaccttc cttcccgcgg cctgctgccg gctctgcggc
     3961 ctcttccgcg tcttcgcctt cgccctcaga cgagtcggat ctccctttgg gccgcctccc
     4021 cgcctggtac ctttaagacc aatgacttac aaggcagctg tagatcttag ccacttttta
     4081 aaagaaaagg ggggactgga agggctaatt cactcccaac gaagacaaga tcacctgcag
     4141 gacaggcgcg ccctgctttt tgcttgtact gggtctctct ggttagacca gatctgagcc
     4201 tgggagctct ctggctaact agggaaccca ctgcttaagc ctcaataaag cttgccttga
     4261 gtgcttcaag tagtgtgtgc ccgtctgttg tgtgactctg gtaactagag atccctcaga
     4321 cccttttagt cagtgtggaa aatctctagc acccgggcga ttaaggaaag ggctagatca
     4381 ttcttgaaga cgaaagggcc tcgtgatacg cctattttta taggttaatg tcatgataat
     4441 aatggtttct tagacgtcag gtggcacttt tcggggaaat gtgcgcggaa cccctatttg
     4501 tttatttttc taaatacatt caaatatgta tccgctcatg agacaataac cctgataaat
     4561 gcttcaataa tattgaaaaa ggaagagtat gagtattcaa catttccgtg tcgcccttat
     4621 tccctttttt gcggcatttt gccttcctgt ttttgctcac ccagaaacgc tggtgaaagt
     4681 aaaagatgct gaagatcagt tgggtgcacg agtgggttac atcgaactgg atctcaacag
     4741 cggtaagatc cttgagagtt ttcgccccga agaacgtttt ccaatgatga gcacttttaa
     4801 agttctgcta tgtggcgcgg tattatcccg tgttgacgcc gggcaagagc aactcggtcg
     4861 ccgcatacac tattctcaga atgacttggt tgagtactca ccagtcacag aaaagcatct
     4921 tacggatggc atgacagtaa gagaattatg cagtgctgcc ataaccatga gtgataacac
     4981 tgcggccaac ttacttctga caacgatcgg aggaccgaag gagctaaccg cttttttgca
     5041 caacatgggg gatcatgtaa ctcgccttga tcgttgggaa ccggagctga atgaagccat
     5101 accaaacgac gagcgtgaca ccacgatgcc tgtagcaatg gcaacaacgt tgcgcaaact
     5161 attaactggc gaactactta ctctagcttc ccggcaacaa ttaatagact ggatggaggc
     5221 ggataaagtt gcaggaccac ttctgcgctc ggcccttccg gctggctggt ttattgctga
     5281 taaatctgga gccggtgagc gtgggtctcg cggtatcatt gcagcactgg ggccagatgg
     5341 taagccctcc cgtatcgtag ttatctacac gacggggagt caggcaacta tggatgaacg
     5401 aaatagacag atcgctgaga taggtgcctc actgattaag cattggtaac tgtcagacca
     5461 agtttactca tatatacttt agattgattt aaaacttcat ttttaattta aaaggatcta
     5521 ggtgaagatc ctttttgata atctcatgac caaaatccct taacgtgagt tttcgttcca
     5581 ctgagcgtca gaccccgtag aaaagatcaa aggatcttct tgagatcctt tttttctgcg
     5641 cgtaatctgc tgcttgcaaa caaaaaaacc accgctacca gcggtggttt gtttgccgga
     5701 tcaagagcta ccaactcttt ttccgaaggt aactggcttc agcagagcgc agataccaaa
     5761 tactgttctt ctagtgtagc cgtagttagg ccaccacttc aagaactctg tagcaccgcc
     5821 tacatacctc gctctgctaa tcctgttacc agtggctgct gccagtggcg ataagtcgtg
     5881 tcttaccggg ttggactcaa gacgatagtt accggataag gcgcagcggt cgggctgaac
     5941 ggggggttcg tgcacacagc ccagcttgga gcgaacgacc tacaccgaac tgagatacct
     6001 acagcgtgag ctatgagaaa gcgccacgct tcccgaaggg agaaaggcgg acaggtatcc
     6061 ggtaagcggc agggtcggaa caggagagcg cacgagggag cttccagggg gaaacgcctg
     6121 gtatctttat agtcctgtcg ggtttcgcca cctctgactt gagcgtcgat ttttgtgatg
     6181 ctcgtcaggg gggcggagcc tatggaaaaa cgccagcaac gcggcctttt tacggttcct
     6241 ggccttttgc tggccttttg ctcacatgtt ctttcctgcg ttatcccctg attctgtgga
     6301 taaccgtatt accgcctttg agtgagctga taccgctcgc cgcagccgaa cgaccgagcg
     6361 cagcgagtca gtgagcgagg aagcggaaga gcgcccaata cgcaaaccgc ctctccccgc
     6421 gcgttggccg attcattaat gcagcaagct catggctgac taattttttt tatttatgca
     6481 gaggccgagg ccgcctcggc ctctgagcta ttccagaagt agtgaggagg cttttttgga
     6541 ggcctaggct tttgcaaaaa gctccccgtg gcacgacagg tttcccgact ggaaagcggg
     6601 cagtgagcgc aacgcaatta atgtgagtta gctcactcat taggcacccc aggctttaca
     6661 ctttatgctt ccggctcgta tgttgtgtgg aattgtgagc ggataacaat ttcacacagg
     6721 aaacagctat gacatgatta cgaatttcac aaataaagca tttttttcac tgcattctag
     6781 ttgtggtttg tccaaactca tcaatgtatc ttatcatgtc tggatcaact ggataactca
     6841 agctaaccaa aatcatccca aacttcccac cccataccct attaccactg ccaattacct
     6901 gtggtttcat ttactctaaa cctgtgattc ctctgaatta ttttcatttt aaagaaattg
     6961 tatttgttaa atatgtacta caaacttagt agttggaagg gctaattcac tcccaaagaa
     7021 gacaagatat ccttgatctg tggatctacc acacacaagg ctacttccct gattagcaga
     7081 actacacacc agggccaggg gtcagatatc cactgacctt tggatggtgc tacaagctag
     7141 taccagttga gccagataag gtagaagagg ccaataaagg agagaacacc agcttgttac
     7201 accctgtgag cctgcatggg atggatgacc cggagagaga agtgttagag tggaggtttg
     7261 acagccgcct agcatttcat cacgtggccc gagagctgca tccggagtac ttcaagaact
     7321 gctgatatcg agcttgctac aagggacttt ccgctgggga ctttccaggg aggcgtggcc
     7381 tgggcgggac tggggagtgg cgagccctca gatcctgcat ataagcagct gctttttgcc
     7441 tgtactgggt ctctctggtt agaccagatc tgagcctggg agctctctgg ctaactaggg
     7501 aacccactgc ttaagcctca ataaagcttg ccttgagtgc ttcaagtagt gtgtgcccgt
     7561 ctgttgtgtg actctggtaa ctagagatcc ctcagaccct tttagtcagt gtggaaaatc
     7621 tctagcagtg gcgcccgaac agggacttga aagcgaaagg gaaaccagag gagctctctc
     7681 gacgcaggac tcggcttgct gaagcgcgca cggcaagagg cgaggggcgg cgactgcaga
     7741 gtacgccaaa aattttgact agcggaggct agaaggagag agatgggtgc gagagcgtca
     7801 gtattaagcg ggggagaatt agatcgcgat gggaaaaaat tcggttaagg ccagggggaa
     7861 agaaaaaata taaattaaaa catatagtat gggcaagcag ggagctagaa cgattcgcag
     7921 ttaatcctgg cctgttagaa acatcagaag gctgtagaca aatactggga cagctacaac
     7981 catcccttca gacaggatca gaagaactta gatcattata taatacagta gcaaccctct
     8041 attgtgtgca tcaaaggata gagataaaag acaccaagga agctttagac aagatagagg
     8101 aagagcaaaa caaaagtaag accaccgcac agcaagcggc cggccgctga tcttcagacc
     8161 tggaggagga gatatgaggg acaattggag aagtgaatta tataaatata aagtagtaaa
     8221 aattgaacca ttaggagtag cacccaccaa ggcaaagaga agagtggtgc agagagaaaa
     8281 aagagcagtg ggaataggag ctttgttcct tgggttcttg ggagcagcag gaagcactat
     8341 gggcgcagcg tcaatgacgc tgacggtaca ggccagacaa ttattgtctg gtatagtgca
     8401 gcagcagaac aatttgctga gggctattga ggcgcaacag catctgttgc aactcacagt
     8461 ctggggcatc aagcagctcc aggcaagaat cctggctgtg gaaagatacc taaaggatca
     8521 acagctcctg gggatttggg gttgctctgg aaaactcatt tgcaccactg ctgtgccttg
     8581 gaatgctagt tggagtaata aatctctgga acagatttgg aatcacacga cctggatgga
     8641 gtgggacaga gaaattaaca attacacaag cttaatacac tccttaattg aagaatcgca
     8701 aaaccagcaa gaaaagaatg aacaagaatt attggaatta gataaatggg caagtttgtg
     8761 gaattggttt aacataacaa attggctgtg gtatataaaa ttattcataa tgatagtagg
     8821 aggcttggta ggtttaagaa tagtttttgc tgtactttct atagtgaata gagttaggca
     8881 gggatattca ccattatcgt ttcagaccca cctcccaacc ccgaggggac ccgacaggcc
     8941 cgaaggaata gaagaagaag gtggagagag agacagagac agatccattc gattagtgaa
     9001 cggatctcga cggtatcgcc gaattctcaa caataggcag tattcatcca caattttaaa
     9061 agaaaagggg ggattggggg gtacagtgca ggggaaagaa tagtagacat aatagcaaca
     9121 gacatacaaa ctaaagaatt acaaaaacaa attacaaaaa ttcaaaattt tcgggtttat
     9181 tactcggaca gcagagatcc agtttggact agtggagttc cgcgttacat aacttacgca
     9241 aaatggcccg cctggctgac cgcccaacga cccccgccca ttgacgtcaa taatgaccaa
     9301 tgttcccata gtaacgccaa tagggacttt ccattgacgt caatgggtgg agtatttacg
     9361 caaaactgcc cacttggcag tacatcaagt gtatcatttg ccaacaacgc cccctattga
     9421 cgtcaatgac gcaaaatggc ccgcctggca ttatgcccag tacatgacct tatgggactt
     9481 tcctacttgg cagtacatct acgtattagt catcgctatt accatggtga tgcggttttg
     9541 gcagtacatc aatgggcgtg gatagcggtt tgactcacgg ggatttccaa gtctccaccc
     9601 cattgacgtc aatgggagtt tgttttggca ccaaaatcaa cgggactttc caaaatgtcg
     9661 taacaactcc gccccattga cgcaaatggg cggtaggcgt gtacggtggg aggtctatat
     9721 aagcagagct cgtttagtga accgtcagat cgcctggaga cgccatccac gctgttttga
     9781 cctccattca agacaccggc ggccttaatt aaacc
//
